>Addgene plasmid #75333 | pGEX-SIRPT1-Mustela putorius furo | depositor full sequence | sequence record 145562 | pGEX-SIRPT1-Mustela putorius furo sequence 8839 bps
ACGTTATCGACTGCACGGTGCACCAATGCTTCTGGCGTCAGGCAGCCATCGGAAGCTGTGGTATGGCTGT
GCAGGTCGTAAATCACTGCATAATTCGTGTCGCTCAAGGCGCACTCCCGTTCTGGATAATGTTTTTTGCG
CCGACATCATAACGGTTCTGGCAAATATTCTGAAATGAGCTGTTGACAATTAATCATCGGCTCGTATAAT
GTGTGGAATTGTGAGCGGATAACAATTTCACACAGGAAACAGTATTCATGTCCCCTATACTAGGTTATTG
GAAAATTAAGGGCCTTGTGCAACCCACTCGACTTCTTTTGGAATATCTTGAAGAAAAATATGAAGAGCAT
TTGTATGAGCGCGATGAAGGTGATAAATGGCGAAACAAAAAGTTTGAATTGGGTTTGGAGTTTCCCAATC
TTCCTTATTATATTGATGGTGATGTTAAATTAACACAGTCTATGGCCATCATACGTTATATAGCTGACAA
GCACAACATGTTGGGTGGTTGTCCAAAAGAGCGTGCAGAGATTTCAATGCTTGAAGGAGCGGTTTTGGAT
ATTAGATACGGTGTTTCGAGAATTGCATATAGTAAAGACTTTGAAACTCTCAAAGTTGATTTTCTTAGCA
AGCTACCTGAAATGCTGAAAATGTTCGAAGATCGTTTATGTCATAAAACATATTTAAATGGTGATCATGT
AACCCATCCTGACTTCATGTTGTATGACGCTCTTGATGTTGTTTTATACATGGACCCAATGTGCCTGGAT
GCGTTCCCAAAATTAGTTTGTTTTAAAAAACGTATTGAAGCTATCCCACAAATTGATAAGTACTTGAAAT
CCAGCAAGTATATAGCATGGCCTTTGCAGGGCTGGCAAGCCACGTTTGGTGGTGGCGACCATCCTCCAAA
ATCGGATCTGGAAGTTCTGTTCCAGGGGCCCCTGGGATCCCATATGTTTGGCCAAACGACTCCTCCTCTG
GTAGACTTCCTGAAGGACATCCTGCGTCGTTACCCTGAAGGTGGTCAAATCCTGAAGGAACTGATCCAAA
ACGCAGAAGATGCAGGTGCAACTGAAGTCAAGTTCCTGTACGACGAGACTCAATACGGTACCGAGACTCT
GTGGTCTAAGGAGATGGCACAATACCAGGGTCCAGCACTGTACGTTTACAACAACGCTGTGTTCACCCCT
GAGGACTGGCATGGTATCCAAGAGATCGCTCGTTCTCGTAAGAAGGACGACCCTCTGAAAGTAGGTCGTT
TCGGTATCGGTTTCAACTCCGTATACCACATCACCGACGTCCCTTGTATCTTCTCTGGTGACCAAATCGG
TATGCTGGACCCTCACCAAACTCTGTTCGGTCCACATGAGTCTGGTCAGTGTTGGAACCTGAAGGACGAT
TCTAAGGAGATCTCCGAGCTGTCCGATCAGTTTGCACCATTCATCGGTATCTTCGGTTCCACCAAGGAGA
CTTTCGTCAACGCTAACTTCCCGGGTACTTTCTTCCGCTTCCCACTGCGTCTGCAGCCATCTCAGCTGTC
TTCTAACCTGTACAACAAGCAGAAGGTCCTGGAACTGTTCGACTCTTTCCGTGCAGACGCAGATACTGTA
CTGCTGTTCCTGAAGTCTGTGCAGGACGTTTCTCTGCACGTACGTGAGGCAGATGGTACTAAGCGTCTGG
TTTTCCGTGTAACTGCATCTGAGAACAAGGCACTGAAGCACGAGCGTCCAAACTCTGTAAAGATCCTGGA
GACGGCAATCTCTAACTACTGCAAGAAGATCCCGTCCAACTCCATCACGTGCGTGACCTACCACATCAAC
ATCGTCCTGGAGGACGAGTCTACTAAGGACGCTCAGAAGACTTCTTGGCTGGTATGTAACTCCGTGGGTG
GTCGTGGTATTTCTGGTAAGCTGGACTCTCTGGCAGATGAGCTGAAATTCGTCCCAATCATCGGTATCGC
TATGAGCCTGTCTCGTGACGACGAAGAGAAAGGTGCTACCGCAGATTTCTCTGGTAAAGCTTTCTGCTTC
CTGCCACTGCCACCAGGTGAAGAGTCTAAAACCGGTCTGCCAATCCACATCTCTGGTTTCTTCGGTCTGA
CTGACAACCGTCGTTCTATCAAATGGCGCGAGCTGGACCAGTGGCGTGATCCGGCAGCTCTGTGGAATGA
ATTTCTGGTAGTAAACGTCGTTCCGAAAGCTTACGCAACTCTGATCCTGGACTCTATCAAACGCCTGGAA
ACCGAACGTTCTTCCGACTTCCCGCTGTCTGTAGACATCATCTACAAACTGTGGCCGGACGCAAACAAAG
TGAAAGTCCACTGGCAGCCGGTTCTGGAACCGCTGTTTAACGAACTGTTCCAGAACGCTGTCCTGTACTC
TATCTCCAACCACTGGGTCAAACTGGAAGAAGCTTACTTCTCCGAACTGGACGAATCCCTGGAATACACG
AAAACCGTGCTGTCCTACCTGCAGAGCAGCGGTAAACAGATCGTCAAAGTGCCGGCTAACCTGGCTGCCG
CCGTACAGCTGGCTGCTTCTTCTGCTAAACCGGTACGTAAAGTAACTCCGGCTTGGGTACGTCAGGTTCT
GCGTAAATCTGTTCAGCCGGGTGATGCTCAGGATAAACTGCATCTGCTGGAATTCGTTCTGTCTGACCAG
GCTTATTCTGAACTGCTGGGCCTGGAACTGCTGCCTCTGCAGAATGGCAATTTTGTACCGTTTTCTAGCA
GCGTGAGCGACCAGGATGTTATCTACATCACCAGCGAAGACTACCCGCGTTCTCTGTTCCCGGGCCTGGA
AGGCCGTTTTATTCTGGATAACCTGAAACCGCATCTGATCGCGGCTCTGAAAGAAGCCGCGCAGACTCGT
GCCCAACAGCTGCTGTGGGGCTATTCTGGCCGTCCGTGTACTCAACTGCAGCTGCTGAATCCGGAACGTT
TTGCGCGTCTGATTAAAGAAGTTATGAATACCTTTTGGCCGGGCCGTGAACTGATTGTTCAGTGGTATCC
GTTTGATGAAGATAAAAATCATCCGTCTGTTGCCTGGCTGAAAATGGTTTGGAAAAACCTGTACATCCAC
TTCAGCGAAGACCTGACGCTGTTCGACGAAATGCCGCTGATCCCGCGTACGACCCTGGAAGAAGGCCAGA
AATGTGTTGAACTGATCCGCCTGCGCATTCCGTCTCTGGTTATTCTGGATGATGAATCTGAAGCGCAGCT
GCCGGAATTTCTGGCCGATATTGTTCAGAAACTGGGCGGCATTGTTCTGAAAAAACTGGACGCCTCCATC
CAGCATCCGCTGATTAAAAAATACATCCACAGCCCGCTGCCGTCCGCGGTTCTGCAGATTATGGAAAAAA
TGCCGCTGCAGAAACTGTGTAACCAGATCGCGTCCCTGCTGCCGACGCATAAAGATGCGCTGCGCAAATT
TCTGGCGTCTCTGACCGATATTTCCGAAAAAGAAAAACGCATCATCCAGGAACTGCCGATCTTCAAACGC
ATCAACCACCTGTCCGACCAGGGCCTGAGCAGCTATACCAAACTGAAAGGCTGTAAAGTGCTGCACCACA
CCGCGAAACTGCTGCCGGATCTGCGCCTGAGCATTTCCGTTATTGATAGCAGCGATGAAGCCACCATTCG
CCTGGCGAATATGCTGAAAATTGAAAAACTGAAAACCACCAACTGCCTGAAACTGATCCTGAAAGACATC
GAAAACGCGTTCTACAGCCACGACGAAGTGACCCACCTGATGCTGTGGACCCTGGAAAACCTGTCCTCCC
TGAAAAACGAAAACCCGAACGTGCTGGACTGGCTGATGCCGCTGAAATTCATCCAGATCAGCCAGGAACA
GATGGTGAGCGCGGGCGAACTGTTTGATCCGGATATTGAAGTTCTGAAAGACCTGTTCTACAGCGAAGAG
GAGACCTGCTTCCCGCCGTCCGTTTTCACCAGCCCGGATATTCTGCATTCCCTGCGCCAAATTGGCCTGA
AAAATGAAGCCAGCCTGAAAGAAAACGACGTGGTGCAGGTTGCGAAAAACATCGAAGCCCTGCAGGTTAG
CTCCTGCCCGAATCAGGATGTTCTGCTGAAAAAAGCGAAAACGCTGCTGCTGGTTCTGAACAAAAACCAC
ACCCTGCTGCAGAGCTCCGAAGGCAAAATGACCCTGAAAAAAATCAAATGGGTGCCGGCGTGCAAAGAAC
GCCCGCCGAACTATCCGGGCAGCCTGGTTTGGAAAGGCGATGTTTGCAACCTGTGCGCGCCGCCGGATAT
GTGCGATGGCGCCCATGCGATTCTGGTTGGCAGCTCCCTGCCGCTGGTTGAATCCGTTCATATTAACCTG
GAAAAAGCGCTGGGCATCTTTACCAAACCGTCCATCAGCGCGGTTCTGAAACACTTTAAAATCGTTGTGG
ATTGGTATACCTCCAAAACCTTTAGCGATGAAGATTATTATCAGTTCCAGCACATCCTGCTGGAAATTTA
TGGCTTCATGCACGACCACCTGAACGAAGGCAAAGACGCGTTCCGCGCCCTGAAATTCCCGTGGGTGTGG
ACCGGCAAAAAATTTTGCCCGCTGGCGCAGGCGGTGATTAAACCGTTTCACGATCTGGATCTGCAGCCGT
ATCTGCACTCCGTGCCGAAAACCATGGCGAAATTCCACCAGCTGTTCAAAGTGTGCGGCAGCATTGAAGA
ACTGACCTCCGACCACATTAGCATGGTGATTCAGAAAGTGTATCTGAAATCCGACCAGGACCTGAGCGAT
CAGGAATCCAAACAGAACCTGCATCTGATGCTGAACATTATTCGCTGGCTGTATTCCAACTAACTCGAGC
GGCCGCATCGTGACTGACTGACGATCTGCCTCGCGCGTTTCGGTGATGACGGTGAAAACCTCTGACACAT
GCAGCTCCCGGAGACGGTCACAGCTTGTCTGTAAGCGGATGCCGGGAGCAGACAAGCCCGTCAGGGCGCG
TCAGCGGGTGTTGGCGGGTGTCGGGGCGCAGCCATGACCCAGTCACGTAGCGATAGCGGAGTGTATAATT
CTTGAAGACGAAAGGGCCTCGTGATACGCCTATTTTTATAGGTTAATGTCATGATAATAATGGTTTCTTA
GACGTCAGGTGGCACTTTTCGGGGAAATGTGCGCGGAACCCCTATTTGTTTATTTTTCTAAATACATTCA
AATATGTATCCGCTCATGAGACAATAACCCTGATAAATGCTTCAATAATATTGAAAAAGGAAGAGTATGA
GTATTCAACATTTCCGTGTCGCCCTTATTCCCTTTTTTGCGGCATTTTGCCTTCCTGTTTTTGCTCACCC
AGAAACGCTGGTGAAAGTAAAAGATGCTGAAGATCAGTTGGGTGCACGAGTGGGTTACATCGAACTGGAT
CTCAACAGCGGTAAGATCCTTGAGAGTTTTCGCCCCGAAGAACGTTTTCCAATGATGAGCACTTTTAAAG
TTCTGCTATGTGGCGCGGTATTATCCCGTGTTGACGCCGGGCAAGAGCAACTCGGTCGCCGCATACACTA
TTCTCAGAATGACTTGGTTGAGTACTCACCAGTCACAGAAAAGCATCTTACGGATGGCATGACAGTAAGA
GAATTATGCAGTGCTGCCATAACCATGAGTGATAACACTGCGGCCAACTTACTTCTGACAACGATCGGAG
GACCGAAGGAGCTAACCGCTTTTTTGCACAACATGGGGGATCATGTAACTCGCCTTGATCGTTGGGAACC
GGAGCTGAATGAAGCCATACCAAACGACGAGCGTGACACCACGATGCCTGCAGCAATGGCAACAACGTTG
CGCAAACTATTAACTGGCGAACTACTTACTCTAGCTTCCCGGCAACAATTAATAGACTGGATGGAGGCGG
ATAAAGTTGCAGGACCACTTCTGCGCTCGGCCCTTCCGGCTGGCTGGTTTATTGCTGATAAATCTGGAGC
CGGTGAGCGTGGGTCTCGCGGTATCATTGCAGCACTGGGGCCAGATGGTAAGCCCTCCCGTATCGTAGTT
ATCTACACGACGGGGAGTCAGGCAACTATGGATGAACGAAATAGACAGATCGCTGAGATAGGTGCCTCAC
TGATTAAGCATTGGTAACTGTCAGACCAAGTTTACTCATATATACTTTAGATTGATTTAAAACTTCATTT
TTAATTTAAAAGGATCTAGGTGAAGATCCTTTTTGATAATCTCATGACCAAAATCCCTTAACGTGAGTTT
TCGTTCCACTGAGCGTCAGACCCCGTAGAAAAGATCAAAGGATCTTCTTGAGATCCTTTTTTTCTGCGCG
TAATCTGCTGCTTGCAAACAAAAAAACCACCGCTACCAGCGGTGGTTTGTTTGCCGGATCAAGAGCTACC
AACTCTTTTTCCGAAGGTAACTGGCTTCAGCAGAGCGCAGATACCAAATACTGTCCTTCTAGTGTAGCCG
TAGTTAGGCCACCACTTCAAGAACTCTGTAGCACCGCCTACATACCTCGCTCTGCTAATCCTGTTACCAG
TGGCTGCTGCCAGTGGCGATAAGTCGTGTCTTACCGGGTTGGACTCAAGACGATAGTTACCGGATAAGGC
GCAGCGGTCGGGCTGAACGGGGGGTTCGTGCACACAGCCCAGCTTGGAGCGAACGACCTACACCGAACTG
AGATACCTACAGCGTGAGCTATGAGAAAGCGCCACGCTTCCCGAAGGGAGAAAGGCGGACAGGTATCCGG
TAAGCGGCAGGGTCGGAACAGGAGAGCGCACGAGGGAGCTTCCAGGGGGAAACGCCTGGTATCTTTATAG
TCCTGTCGGGTTTCGCCACCTCTGACTTGAGCGTCGATTTTTGTGATGCTCGTCAGGGGGGCGGAGCCTA
TGGAAAAACGCCAGCAACGCGGCCTTTTTACGGTTCCTGGCCTTTTGCTGGCCTTTTGCTCACATGTTCT
TTCCTGCGTTATCCCCTGATTCTGTGGATAACCGTATTACCGCCTTTGAGTGAGCTGATACCGCTCGCCG
CAGCCGAACGACCGAGCGCAGCGAGTCAGTGAGCGAGGAAGCGGAAGAGCGCCTGATGCGGTATTTTCTC
CTTACGCATCTGTGCGGTATTTCACACCGCATAAATTCCGACACCATCGAATGGTGCAAAACCTTTCGCG
GTATGGCATGATAGCGCCCGGAAGAGAGTCAATTCAGGGTGGTGAATGTGAAACCAGTAACGTTATACGA
TGTCGCAGAGTATGCCGGTGTCTCTTATCAGACCGTTTCCCGCGTGGTGAACCAGGCCAGCCACGTTTCT
GCGAAAACGCGGGAAAAAGTGGAAGCGGCGATGGCGGAGCTGAATTACATTCCCAACCGCGTGGCACAAC
AACTGGCGGGCAAACAGTCGTTGCTGATTGGCGTTGCCACCTCCAGTCTGGCCCTGCACGCGCCGTCGCA
AATTGTCGCGGCGATTAAATCTCGCGCCGATCAACTGGGTGCCAGCGTGGTGGTGTCGATGGTAGAACGA
AGCGGCGTCGAAGCCTGTAAAGCGGCGGTGCACAATCTTCTCGCGCAACGCGTCAGTGGGCTGATCATTA
ACTATCCGCTGGATGACCAGGATGCCATTGCTGTGGAAGCTGCCTGCACTAATGTTCCGGCGTTATTTCT
TGATGTCTCTGACCAGACACCCATCAACAGTATTATTTTCTCCCATGAAGACGGTACGCGACTGGGCGTG
GAGCATCTGGTCGCATTGGGTCACCAGCAAATCGCGCTGTTAGCGGGCCCATTAAGTTCTGTCTCGGCGC
GTCTGCGTCTGGCTGGCTGGCATAAATATCTCACTCGCAATCAAATTCAGCCGATAGCGGAACGGGAAGG
CGACTGGAGTGCCATGTCCGGTTTTCAACAAACCATGCAAATGCTGAATGAGGGCATCGTTCCCACTGCG
ATGCTGGTTGCCAACGATCAGATGGCGCTGGGCGCAATGCGCGCCATTACCGAGTCCGGGCTGCGCGTTG
GTGCGGATATCTCGGTAGTGGGATACGACGATACCGAAGACAGCTCATGTTATATCCCGCCGTCAACCAC
CATCAAACAGGATTTTCGCCTGCTGGGGCAAACCAGCGTGGACCGCTTGCTGCAACTCTCTCAGGGCCAG
GCGGTGAAGGGCAATCAGCTGTTGCCCGTCTCACTGGTGAAAAGAAAAACCACCCTGGCGCCCAATACGC
AAACCGCCTCTCCCCGCGCGTTGGCCGATTCATTAATGCAGCTGGCACGACAGGTTTCCCGACTGGAAAG
CGGGCAGTGAGCGCAACGCAATTAATGTGAGTTAGCTCACTCATTAGGCACCCCAGGCTTTACACTTTAT
GCTTCCGGCTCGTATGTTGTGTGGAATTGTGAGCGGATAACAATTTCACACAGGAAACAGCTATGACCAT
GATTACGGATTCACTGGCCGTCGTTTTACAACGTCGTGACTGGGAAAACCCTGGCGTTACCCAACTTAAT
CGCCTTGCAGCACATCCCCCTTTCGCCAGCTGGCGTAATAGCGAAGAGGCCCGCACCGATCGCCCTTCCC
AACAGTTGCGCAGCCTGAATGGCGAATGGCGCTTTGCCTGGTTTCCGGCACCAGAAGCGGTGCCGGAAAG
CTGGCTGGAGTGCGATCTTCCTGAGGCCGATACTGTCGTCGTCCCCTCAAACTGGCAGATGCACGGTTAC
GATGCGCCCATCTACACCAACGTAACCTATCCCATTACGGTCAATCCGCCGTTTGTTCCCACGGAGAATC
CGACGGGTTGTTACTCGCTCACATTTAATGTTGATGAAAGCTGGCTACAGGAAGGCCAGACGCGAATTAT
TTTTGATGGCGTTGGAATT
Features (pLannotate 1.2.2; 17 found; start..end, strand, type, name):
      6..107     -  CDS            yciV (fragment): RNAAM_ECOLI - Also known as trpH From Escherichia coli (strain K12).
    183..211     +  promoter       tac promoter: strong E. coli promoter; hybrid between the trp and lac UV5 promoters
    219..235     +  protein_bind   lac operator: The lac repressor binds to the lac operator to inhibit transcription in E. coli. This inhibition can be relieved by adding lactose or isopropyl-β-D-thiogalactopyranoside (IPTG). lac repressor encoded by lacI
    258..911     +  CDS            GST26_SCHJA: Experimental evidence at protein level: Swiss-Prot protein existence level 1. GST isoenzymes appear to play a central role in the parasite detoxification system. Other functions are also suspected including a role in increasing the solubility of haematin in the parasite gut. From Schistosoma japonicum (Blood fluke).
    957..4820    +  CDS            SACS (fragment): SACS_HUMAN - Also known as KIAA0730. Experimental evidence at protein level: Swiss-Prot protein existence level 1. Co-chaperone which acts as a regulator of the Hsp70 chaperone machinery and may be involved in the processing of other ataxia-linked proteins. From Homo sapiens (Human).
   4856..4895    +  CDS            rop (fragment): Rop protein, which maintains plasmids at low copy number; rop
   4997..5037    +  misc_feature   bom (fragment): basis of mobility region from pBR322
   5142..5246    +  promoter       AmpR promoter: bla
   5247..6107    +  CDS            AmpR: β-lactamase; bla; confers resistance to ampicillin, carbenicillin, and related antibiotics
   6278..6866    +  rep_origin     ori: high-copy-number ColE1/pMB1/pBR322/pUC origin of replication
   7052..7103    -  misc_feature   bom (fragment): basis of mobility region from pBR322
   7110..7187    +  promoter       lacIq promoter: lacI (mutant); In the lacIq allele, a single base change in the promoter boosts expression of the lacI gene about 10-fold.
   7188..8270    +  CDS            lacI: lac repressor; lacI; The lac repressor binds to the lac operator to inhibit transcription in E. coli. This inhibition can be relieved by adding lactose or isopropyl-β-D-thiogalactopyranoside (IPTG).
   8283..8304    +  protein_bind   CAP binding site: CAP binding activates transcription in the presence of cAMP. E. coli catabolite activator protein
   8319..8349    +  promoter       lac promoter: promoter for the E. coli lac operon
   8357..8373    +  protein_bind   lac operator: The lac repressor binds to the lac operator to inhibit transcription in E. coli. This inhibition can be relieved by adding lactose or isopropyl-β-D-thiogalactopyranoside (IPTG). lac repressor encoded by lacI
   8393..8566    +  CDS            lacZα: LacZα fragment of β-galactosidase; lacZ fragment
