[The description below was written by a language model from this plasmid's Addgene catalogue record and pLannotate feature annotations shown in this document.]
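Description:
pGEX-SIRPT1-Mustela putorius furo is a bacterial expression plasmid built on the pGEX6P1 backbone for producing a large fragment of ferret (Mustela putorius furo) sacsin as an N-terminal glutathione S-transferase fusion in E. coli. The 8,839 bp plasmid replicates from a ColE1/pMB1-type origin and is selected with ampicillin through the bla β-lactamase gene under its own promoter. Small remnants of pBR322-derived elements (rop and bom fragments), a short yciV fragment, and a lac promoter/operator with a lacZα segment downstream of lacI are also annotated as backbone carry-over.

Expression is driven by the hybrid tac promoter followed by a lac operator. The plasmid also carries lacI under the lacIq promoter, so transcription is kept repressed until relieved by IPTG. The open reading frame begins with the Schistosoma japonicum 26 kDa GST, which serves as a solubility and affinity handle for glutathione-based purification. It continues after a short linker into the 3,864 bp insert encoding sacsin residues 94–1381, cloned between BamHI and XhoI sites that both remain intact. The insert is a synthetic gene, codon-optimized for E. coli. The automated annotation labels it as a fragment of human SACS by homology, whereas the catalogue identifies the encoded sequence as the ferret orthologue. Sacsin is described in that annotation as a co-chaperone regulating the Hsp70 machinery and linked to ataxia-related proteins. The "SIRPT1" in the plasmid name presumably refers to the region expressed, although the record does not define it. The construct is suited to recombinant production of this sacsin region, though the record gives no specific downstream application.
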