Addgene plasmid #75333: pGEX-SIRPT1-Mustela putorius furo
Purpose: GST fusion Mustela putorius furo Sacsin 94-1381
Depositing lab: Kalle Gehring. Depositing organization: McGill University.
Backbone
  Vector backbone: pGEX6P1
  Backbone manufacturer: GE Healthcare
  Backbone size w/o insert (bp): 4984
  Total vector size (bp): 8839
  Vector type: Bacterial Expression
Growth in bacteria
  Bacterial resistance: Ampicillin, 100 μg/mL
  Growth temperature: 37°C
  Growth strain: DH5alpha
  Copy number: Unknown
Gene/Insert
  Gene/Insert name: Sacsin Mustela putorius furo 94-1381
  Species: Synthetic; E. coli optimized
  Insert size (bp): 3864
  Tag / fusion protein: GST-Tag (N terminal on backbone)
  Cloning method: Restriction Enzyme; 5′ cloning site BamHI (not destroyed); 3′ cloning site XhoI (not destroyed)
  Sequencing primers: 5′ 5’-d[GGG-CTGGCAAGCCACGTTTGGTG]-3 ́; 3′ 5’-d [CCG-GGAGCTGCATGTGTCAGAGG]-3’
Resource information
  A portion of this plasmid was derived from a plasmid made by: synthesized and cloned at Biobasic inc.
Terms and licenses: Academic/Nonprofit Terms; Industry Terms: Not Available to Industry
How to cite: pGEX-SIRPT1-Mustela putorius furo was a gift from Kalle Gehring (Addgene plasmid # 75333 ; http://n2t.net/addgene:75333 ; RRID:Addgene_75333)
