>Addgene plasmid #75333 | pGEX-SIRPT1-Mustela putorius furo | addgene partial sequence | sequence record 151672 | pGEX5 5'-GGGCTGGCAAGCCACGTTTGGTG-3'
ATCCTCCAAAATCGGATCTGGAAGTTCTGTTCCAGGGGCCCCTGGGATCCCATATGTTTGGCCAAACGAC
TCCTCCTCTGGTAGACTTCCTGAAGGACATCCTGCGTCGTTACCCTGAAGGTGGTCAAATCCTGAAGGAA
CTGATCCAAAACGCAGAAGATGCAGGTGCAACTGAAGTCAAGTTCCTGTACGACGAGACTCAATACGGTA
CCGAGACTCTGTGGTCTAAGGAGATGGCACAATACCAGGGTCCAGCACTGTACGTTTACAACAACGCTGT
GTTCACCCCTGAGGACTGGCATGGTATCCAAGAGATCGCTCGTTCTCGTAAGAAGGACGACCCTCTGAAA
GTAGGTCGTTTCGGTATCGGTTTCAACTCCGTATACCACATCACCGACGTCCCTTGTATCTTCTCTGGTG
ACCAAATCGGTATGCTGGACCCTCACCAAACTCTGTTCGGTCCACATGAGTCTGGTCAGTGTTGGAACCT
GAAGGACGATTCTAAGGAGATCTCCGAGCTGTCCGATCAGTTTGCACCATTCATCGGTATCTTCGGTTCC
ACCAAGGAGACTTTCGTCAACGCTAACTTCCCGGGTACTTTCTTCCGCTTCCCACTGCGTCTGCAGCCAT
CTCAGCTGTCTTCTAACCTGTACAACAAGCAGAAGGTCCTGGAACTGTTCGACTCTTTCCGTGCAGACGC
AGATACTGTACTGCTGTTCCTGAAGTCTGTGCAGGACGTTTCTCTGCACGTACGTGAGGCAGATGGTACT
AAGCGTCTGGTTTTCCGTGTAACTGCATCTGAGAACAAGGCACTGAAGCACGAGCGTCCAAACTCTGTAA
AGATCCTGGAGACGGCAATCTCTAACTACTGCAAGAAGATCCCGTCCAACTCCATCACGTGCGTGACCTA
CC
