>Addgene plasmid #75333 | pGEX-SIRPT1-Mustela putorius furo | addgene partial sequence | sequence record 151674 | pGEX3 5'-CCGGGAGCTGCATGTGTCAGAGG-3'
GAAACGCGCGAGGCAGATCGTCAGTCAGTCACGATGCGGCCGCTCGAGTTAGTTGGAATACAGCCAGCGA
ATAATGTTCAGCATCAGATGCAGGTTCTGTTTGGATTCCTGATCGCTCAGGTCCTGGTCGGATTTCAGAT
ACACTTTCTGAATCACCATGCTAATGTGGTCGGAGGTCAGTTCTTCAATGCTGCCGCACACTTTGAACAG
CTGGTGGAATTTCGCCATGGTTTTCGGCACGGAGTGCAGATACGGCTGCAGATCCAGATCGTGAAACGGT
TTAATCACCGCCTGCGCCAGCGGGCAAAATTTTTTGCCGGTCCACACCCACGGGAATTTCAGGGCGCGGA
ACGCGTCTTTGCCTTCGTTCAGGTGGTCGTGCATGAAGCCATAAATTTCCAGCAGGATGTGCTGGAACTG
ATAATAATCTTCATCGCTAAAGGTTTTGGAGGTATACCAATCCACAACGATTTTAAAGTGTTTCAGAACC
GCGCTGATGGACGGTTTGGTAAAGATGCCCAGCGCTTTTTCCAGGTTAATATGAACGGATTCAACCAGCG
GCAGGGAGCTGCCAACCAGAATCGCATGGGCGCCATCGCACATATCCGGCGGCGCGCACAGGTTGCAAAC
ATCGCCTTTCCAAACCAGGCTGCCCGGATAGTTCGGCGGGCGTTCTTTGCACGCCGGCACCCATTTGATT
TTTTTCAGGGTCATTTTGCCTTCGGAGCTCTGCAGCAGGGTGTGGTTTTTGTTCAGAACCAGCAGCAGCG
TTTTCGCTTTTTTCAGCAGAACATCCTGATTCGGGCAGGAGCTAACCTGCAGGGCTTCGATGTTTTTCGC
AACCTGCACCACGTCGTTTTCTTTCAGGCTGGCTTCATTTTTCAGGCCAATTTGGCGCAGGGAATGCAGA
ATATCCGGGCTGGTGAAAACGGACGGCGGGAAGCAGGTCTCCTCTTCGCTGTAGAACAGGTCTTTCAGAA
CTTCAATATCCGGATCAAACAGTTCGCCCGCGCTCACCATCTGTTCCTGGCTGATCTGGATGAATTTCA
